>Addgene plasmid #57671 | tdEos-Supervillin-45 | depositor partial sequence | sequence record 88825 | insert sequence
ACGTCAGATCCGCTAGCGCTACCGGTCGCCACCATGAGTGCGATTAAGCCAGACATGAAGATCAACCTCC
GTATGGAAGGCAACGTAAACGGGCACCACTTTGTGATCGACGGAGATGGTACAGGCAAGCCTTTTGAGGG
AAAACAGAGTATGGATCTTGAAGTCAAAGAGGGCGGACCTCTGCCTTTTGCCTTTGATATCCTGACCACT
GCATTCCATTACGGCAACAGGGTATTCGCCGAATATCCAGACCACATACAAGACTATTTTAAGCAGTCGT
TTCCTAAGGGGTATTCGTGGGAACGAAGCTTGACTTTCGAAGACGGGGGCATTTGCATTGCCAGAAACGA
CATAACAATGGAAGGGGACACTTTCTATAATAAAGTTCGATTTCACGGTGTAAACTTTCCCGCCAATGGT
CCAGTTATGCAGAAGAAGACGCTGAAATGGGAGCCCTCCACTGAGAAAATGTATGTGCGTGATGGAGTGC
TGACTGGTGATATTCGCATGGCTTTGTTGCTTGAAGGAAATGCCCATTACCGATGTGACTTCAGAACTAC
TTACAAAGCTAAGGAGAAGGGTGTCAAGTTACCAGGCTACCACTTTGTGGACCACTGCATTGAGATTTTA
AGCCATGACAAAGATTACAACAAGGTTAAGCTGTATGAGCATGCTGTTGCTCATTCTGGATTGCCTGACA
ATGCCAGACGATCCGGTAGCGGTCACGGTACTGGTTCTACTGGTTCTGGTTCTTCTGAGAGTGCGATTAA
GCCAGACATGAAGATCAACCTCCGTATGGAAGGCAACGTAAACGGGCACCACTTTGTGATCGACGGAGAT
GGTACAGGCAAGCCTTTTGAGGGAAAACAGAGTATGGATCTTGAAGTCAAAGAGGGCGGACCTCTGCCTT
TTGCCTTTGATATCCTGACCACTGCATTCCATTACGGCAACAGGGTATTCGCCGAATATCCAGACCACAT
ACAAGACTATTTTAAGCAGTCGTTTCCTAAGGGGTATTCGTGGGAACGAAGCTTGACTTTCGAAGACGGG
GGCATTTGCATTGCCAGAAACGACATAACAATGGAAGGGGACACTTTCTATAATAAAGTTCGATTTCACG
GTGTAAACTTTCCCGCCAATGGTCCAGTTATGCAGAAGAAGACGCTGAAATGGGAGCCCTCCACTGAGAA
AATGTATGTGCGTGATGGAGTGCTGACTGGTGATATTCGCATGGCTTTGTTGCTTGAAGGAAATGCCCAT
TACCGATGTGACTTCAGAACTACTTACAAAGCTAAGGAGAAGGGTGTCAAGTTACCAGGCTACCACTTTG
TGGACCACTGCATTGAGATTTTAAGCCATGACAAAGATTACAACAAGGTTAAGCTGTATGAGCATGCTGT
TGCTCATTCTGGATTGCCTGACAATGCCAGACGATCCGGACTCAGATCTCGAGCTCAAGCTTCGAATTCT
GCAGTCGACGGTACCTTCGATGCTCAGCTTTTAGCTGCCCTTCCTAAAGTTGCAGAATTAAGAAAAATCT
TTGAACCAAAGAGGAAAGAATTTTTAGAAATGAAAAGAAAAGAAAGAATTGCCCGGCGCTTAGAAGGAAT
TGAAACCGACACGCAGCCCATCCTCTTGCAGAGCTGCACGGGCTTGGTGACTCATCGCCTGCTGGAGGAG
GACACACCCAGATACATGCGTGCCACAGACCCGGCCAGCCCGCACATTGGTCGATCAAATGAAGAAGAAG
AAACTTCAGATTCTTCACTAGAAAAGCAGACTCGATCCAAACAGTGCACAGAAACCTCAGGCATCCATGC
TGACTCGCCCTACAGTTCAGGCATCATGGACACCCAGAGCCTCGAGTCCAAAGCCGAAAGAATCGCCAGG
TACAAAGCAGAGAGAAGACGGCAGCTGGCAGAAAAGTATGGGCTCACCCTGGATCCGGAAGCAGACTCTG
AAACTCCATCTCGATACAGCAGGTCCAGAAAGGACCCCGAGGCTGCGGAGAAAAGGGGAGTAAGAAGCGA
GCGATCGGCCGAGTCCAGCAGAGACGCCGGCTCATCCTACTCCAGGACTGAGCTCTCGGGGCTCAGGACC
TGCGTGGCTGAGTCCAAGGACTANGGCCTGCACCGGAGTGACGGTGTTTCCGACACAGAGGTGCTGCTCA
ATGCAGAAAACCAAAGACGCGGTCAAGAGCCCAGTGCCACCGGGCTGGCCCGAGACCTGCCCCTTGCAGG
GGAGGTCTCCTCTTCTTTCTCATTCTCCGGGCGAGACTCTGCCCTCGGTGAAGTGCCAAGGTCCCCAAAG
GCAGTGCACAGCCTGCCCAGTCCATCGCCTGGGCAGCCGGCCTCCCCAAGCCACTCCACCAGTGACCTGC
CACTCCCTGCGGAGGCTCGAGCCAGGTCAACTTCAAATTCAGAAATGCCAGCTGCCGAGGATGAAGAAAA
GGTCGATGAGCGAGCGAGGCTGAGCGTCGCTGCTAAGAGGCTGCTCTTCAGGGAGATGGAGAAGTCGTTT
GACGAGAAGAGCGTCCCAAAGCGCCGCTCCCGCAATGCGGCCGTGGAGCAGAGGCTGCGGCGCCTCCAGG
ACCGGTCCCACACGCAGCCCGTCACCACCGAGGAGGTGGTCATTGCAGCCACATTGCAGGCGTCTGCTCA
CCAAAAGGCACTAGCCAGAGACCAGACAAACGAGAGCAAAGATTCTGCTGAGCAGGGAGAACCTGACTCC
TCCACTCTGAGCTTAGCGGAGAAGCTGGCCTTGTTTAACAAACTATCTCAGCCGGTCTCAAAAGCCATTT
CAACACGGAACAGATTAGACATGAGACAGAGGAGGATGAATGCTCGTTATCAAACCCAGCCGGTCACGCT
TGGAGAAGTGGAACAGGTGCAGAGTGGCAAGCTCATGGCTTTCTCTCCCACCATTAACACTTCCGTGTCC
ACCGTGGCATCTACCGTCCCCCCCATGTATGCAGGAAATCTTCGGACAAAGCCACTTCCAGATGACAGCT
TTGGTGCCACTGAGCAGAAGTTTGCTTCTTCGCTAGAAAACTCCGACTCCCCAGTTAGAAGCATCCTGAA
ATCCCAAGGCTGGCAGCCCTCGGTCGAGGGTGCTGGGAGCAAAGCAATGTTGAGAGAATTTGAAGAGACA
GAACGCAAGGGAGGCTTGACAGGTGGAGATGGCGGGGTTACAAAGTATGGGTCCTTCGAGGAAGCAGAGC
TGTCCTACCCCGTCCTCAGCAGAGTCCGGGAGGGAGACAACCATAAAGAGGCCATCTATGCCCTTCCGAG
GAAAGGAAGCCTGGAGCTCGCCCATCCTCCCATCGCCCAGCTTGGTGATGACCTGAAGGAATTTTCCACC
CCAAAGAGCACCATGCAGGCAAGCCCAGACTGGAAGGAGAGGCAGCTCTTTGAAGAGAAGGTGGACTTGG
AGAATGTCACAAAGAGGAAGTTTTCGCTGAAAGCCGCGGAGTTCGGGGAACCCACTTCTGAGCAGACCGG
CGCGGCTGCTGGGAAACCGGCTGCTCCGACTGCAACCCCGGTGTCCTGGAAGCCGCAGGATCCCTCCGAA
CAGCCTCAGGAGAAGCGGTATCAGAGCCCGTGTGCGATGTTTGCTGCTGGAGAGATCAAAGCCCCGGCGG
TGGAGGGCAGCCTCGACTCCCCCAGCAAAACCATGTCCATTAAAGAAAGATTAGCACTGTTGAAGAAGAG
CGGTGAGGAAGACTGGAGAAACAGACTCAACAGAAAGCAGGAATACGGCAAAGCCTCCATCACCAGCAGC
CTGCACATCCAAGAGACGGAGCAGTCACTCAAGAAGAAGCGGGTCACAGAAAGTCGAGAGAGCCAGATGA
CTATTGAAGAGAGAAAGCATCTCATCACCGTGAGAGAGGACGCCTGGAAGACCAGGGGCAAAGGAGCAGC
CAACGACTCTACCCAGTTTACTGTGGCCGGCAGGATGGTGAAGCGAGGTCTGGCGTCCCCCACTGCCATC
ACCCCGGTAGCATCCCCTGTTTCCAGCAAAGCAAGGGGCACTACACCAGTTTCCAGACCCCTGGAAGATA
TCGAAGCCAGACCAGACATGCAGTTAGAGTCGGACCTCAAGCTGGACAGGCTGGAAACCTTCCTAAGAAG
GCTGAATAACAAAGTTGGTGGGATGCAAGAAACAGTCCTCACTGTCACTGGGAAATCGGTGAAAGAGGTG
ATGAAGCCGGACGATGATGAAACCTTTGCCAAGTTTTACCGCAGCGTGGACTCCTCTCTACCGAGAAGCC
CCGTAGAGCTGGACGAGGATTTCGATGTCATTTTTGATCCTTATGCCCCCAGGTTGACATCCTCGGTGGC
TGAGCACAAGCGTGCCGTGCGGCCCAAGCGCCGGGTCCAGGCTTCCAAAAACCCCCTGAAGATGCTGGCC
GCGAGGGAAGATCTCCTGCAGGAGTACACTGAGCAGAGACTGAACGTGGCCTTCGTGGAGTCAAAGCGGA
TGAAAGTCGAAAAGTTGTCCGCCAACTCCAGCTTCTCAGAAGTCACCCTGGCGGGGTTAGCCAGCAAAGA
AAACTTCAGCAACGTCAGCCTGCGGAGCGTCAACCTGACGGAACAGAATTCCAACAACAGTGCAGTGCCC
TACAAGAAGCTGATGCTGCTGCAGGTTAAAGGAAGAAGACACGTGCAGACGCGGCTGGTGGAGCCTCGCG
CCCCCTCCCTCAACAGCGGGGACTGCTTCCTCCTGCTCTCGCCCCATCACTGCTTCCTGTGGGTCGGAGA
GTTCGCCAACGTGATCGAGAAGGCGAAGGCCTCAGAACTTGCGAGTTTAATTCAGACCAAGAGGGAACTT
GGTTGTAGAGCAACTTACATCCAGACTGTTGAAGAAGGAATTAATACACACACACATGCAGCCAAAGACT
TCTGGAAGCTTCTGGGCGGCCAAGCCAGTTACCAATCCGCCGGAGACCCAAAGGAGGATGAGCTCTATGA
AACGGCCATAATAGAGACCAACTGCATTTACCGTCTGATGGATGACAAACTCGTTCCTGATGATGACTAC
TGGGGGAAGATCCCAAAGTGCTCCCTCCTGCAATCAAAAGAGGTACTGGTGTTTGATTTTGGGAGTGAAG
TTTACGTGTGGCATGGAAAAGAAGTCACATTAGCACAACGGAAAATCGCCTTTCAGCTGGCAAAGCACTT
GTGGAATGGAACCTTTGACTACGAGAATTGTGACATTAACCCGCTGGATCCTGGGGAATGCAATCCCCTC
ATTCCCAGGAAAGGACAGGGGCGGCCCGACTGGGCAATATTTGGGAGACTTACAGAACACAATGAGACGA
TCTTGTTCAAAGAGAAATTCCTTGATTGGACGGAACTGAAGAGACCTAACGAGAAGAACGCCAGCGAACT
CGCGCAGCACAAGGACGATGCCCGGGCAGAGGTCAAGCCTTACGACGTGACGCGGATGGTGCCCGTGCCC
CAGACAACAGCCGGCACCGTGCTGGATGGGGTCAACGTGGGCCGAGGCTACGGGCTGGTGGAAGGGGACG
ACCGGAGGCAGTTCGAGATCGCCAGCATCTCAGTGGACGTCTGGCACATCCTGGAGTTCGACTACAGCAG
GCTCCCCAAGCAGAGCATCGGGCAGTTCCACGAAGGCGATGCCTACGTGGTGAAGTGGAAGTTCATCGTG
AGCACTGCAGTGGGAAGCCGGCAGAAGGGGGAGCACTCGGTCAGGGTGGCTGGCAAAGAGAAATGTGTCT
ACTTCTTCTGGCAAGGCCGCCAGTCGACCGTGAGTGAGAAGGGCACATCAGCTCTGATGACAGTGGAGCT
GGACGAGGAAAGGGGGGCCCAGGTCCAGGTCCTGCAGGGCAAGGAGCCCCCCTGTTTCCTGCAGTGCTTC
CAGGGGGGGATGGTGGTCCACTCCGGGAGACGGGAGGAGGAGGAAGAGAACACACAGAGCGAGTGGCGGC
TGTACTGTGTGCGCGGAGAGGTGCCTGTGGAGGGGAACTTGCTGGAGGTGGCCTGTCACTGCAGCAGCCT
CAGGTCTAGGACGTCCATGGTTGTCCTCAACGTCCACAAAGCCCTCATCTACCTGTGGCATGGATGCAAA
GCCCAGGCCCACACGAAGGAGGTCGGACGGACTGCAGCCAATAAAATCAAGGACCAATGTCCCCTGGAGG
CCGGGCTGCACAGTAGCAGCAAAGTGACAATTCATGAGTGTGATGAAGGCTCGGAGCCCCTGGGGTTCTG
GGACGCTCTGGGGAGGAGAGACCGGAAAGCCTACGACTGCATGCTTCAAGATCCTGGAAATTTTAACTTC
ACACCCCGCCTGTTCATCCTCAGCAGCTCCTCTGGTGACTTCTCAGCCACAGAGTTCATGTATCCCGCCC
GAGACCCCTCTGTGGTCAACTCTATGCCCTTCCTGCAGGAAGACCTATACAGTGCCCCACAGCCAGCACT
CTTCCTTGTTGACAATCACCACGAGGTGTACCTCTGGCAAGGCTGGTGGCCCATCGAGAACAAGATCACG
GGCTCCGCGCGCATCCGCTGGGCCTCGGACCGGAAGAGCGCCATGGAGACAGTGCTGCAGTACTGCCGAG
GGAAAAACCTGAAGAAGCCGCCCCCCAAGTCTTACCTCATCCACGCTGGCCTGGAACCCCTGACCTTCAC
CAACATGTTCCCCAGCTGGGAGCACAGAGAAGACATTGCAGAGATCACGGAGATGGACACGGAAGTTTCA
AATCAGATCACCCTAGTGGAGGATGTCTTAGCCAAACTGTGTAAGACCATTTACCCACTGGCCGACCTCC
TAGCCAGGCCGCTCCCTGAGGGAGTTGACCCTCTGAAGCTGGAGATCTATCTCACCGACGAGGACTTCGA
GTTTGCACTAGACATGACCCGAGACGAGTACAATGCACTGCCCGCTTGGAAGCAGGTGAACCTGAAGAAA
GCGAAAGGTCTGTTCTGAGTCAGGAGATGCTGGAGGAACCTGGGTGGTCACTTTCAATACTGATGGACCA
GGAAAATGGATGTTTAATCGAATTCCCGCGGCCTTCTAGATAACTGATCATAATCAGCCATACCACATT
