[The description below was written by a language model from this plasmid's Addgene catalogue record.]
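Description:
tdEos-Supervillin-45 is a mammalian expression plasmid that produces supervillin fused to the photoconvertible fluorescent protein tdEos. It is built on a tdEos vector backbone of about 4.75 kb (without the insert), is maintained as a high-copy plasmid in E. coli under kanamycin selection, and carries a neomycin resistance marker that allows G418 selection of transfected mammalian cells. The record gives no feature table, so the origin of replication and the exact arrangement of the resistance cassette are not documented. The use of an SV40 polyadenylation-region sequencing primer suggests that an SV40 polyA signal lies downstream of the open reading frame.

The insert is supervillin, recorded as bovine (B. taurus) in origin, although the alternative name is a RefSeq-style accession that the record does not explain further. Expression is driven by the CMV promoter, a strong constitutive promoter in most mammalian cell lines. Whether tdEos sits at the N- or C-terminus of supervillin is not explicitly stated, and the meaning of the "45" in the name is not defined, nor is the cloning method. tdEos is a tandem-dimer form of Eos that behaves as a single fusion tag. It starts as a green emitter (excitation 505 nm, emission 516 nm) and can be photoconverted to a red state (excitation 569 nm, emission 581 nm).

Supervillin is a membrane-associated, F-actin-binding protein, and the fusion is catalogued as a marker of membrane and actin localization. The construct is suited to live-cell imaging, photoconversion-based tracking of protein subpopulations, and localization-based super-resolution microscopy. The associated publication concerns supervillin's role in integrin recycling and cell motility.
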