Addgene plasmid #57671: tdEos-Supervillin-45
Purpose: Localization: Membrane/Actin, Excitation: 505 / 569, Emission: 516 / 581
Depositing lab: Michael Davidson. Depositing organization: Florida State University, Tallahassee. Publication: The membrane-associated protein, supervillin, accelerates F-actin-dependent rapid integrin recycling and cell motility. Fang Z, Takizawa N, Wilson KA, Smith TC, Delprato A, Davidson MW, Lambright DG, Luna EJ. Traffic. 2010 Jun;11(6):782-99. doi: 10.1111/j.1600-0854.2010.01062.x. Epub 2010 Mar 17. PubMed 20331534.
Backbone
  Vector backbone: tdEos
  Backbone size w/o insert (bp): 4750
  Vector type: Mammalian Expression
  Selectable markers: Neomycin (select with G418)
Growth in bacteria
  Bacterial resistance: Kanamycin, 50 μg/mL
  Growth temperature: 37°C
  Growth strain: DH5alpha
  Copy number: High Copy
Gene/Insert
  Gene/Insert name: Supervillin (alt name: NM_003174)
  Species: B. taurus (bovine)
  Promoter: CMV
  Tag / fusion protein: tdEos
  Cloning method: Unknown
  Sequencing primers: 5′ CMV-F; 3′ SV40pA-R
Terms and licenses: Academic/Nonprofit Terms; Industry Terms
Depositor comments: . Excitation = 505 / 569; Emission = 516 / 581
How to cite: tdEos-Supervillin-45 was a gift from Michael Davidson (Addgene plasmid # 57671 ; http://n2t.net/addgene:57671 ; RRID:Addgene_57671)
